Addgene plasmid #147067: pAc5.1B-EGFP-DmGW182-12xmut_1-539_O
Purpose: Insect Expression of DmGW182-12xmut_1-539
Depositing lab: Elisa Izaurralde. Depositing organization: Max Planck Institute for Developmental Biology.
Backbone
  Vector backbone: Unknown
  Vector type: Insect Expression
Growth in bacteria
  Bacterial resistance: Ampicillin, 100 μg/mL
  Growth temperature: 37°C
  Growth strain: DH5alpha
  Copy number: Low Copy
Gene/Insert
  Gene/Insert name: DmGW182-12xmut_1-539
  Species: D. melanogaster (fly)
  Entrez Gene: gw (a.k.a. Dmel_CG31992, CG11484, CG31992, CG9905, Dmel\CG31992, GQ182, GW, GW182, Gw, Gw182, anon-EST:Posey205, dGW182, gw182)
  Cloning method: Unknown
Terms and licenses: Academic/Nonprofit Terms; Industry Terms: Not Available to Industry
Depositor comments: sequence given by NM_166780 varA Plasmids from this collection were made available to the research community and donated after the lab closed. Please note that the sequence provided by the depositing laboratory may be theoretical/predicted or based on Sanger sequencing results. There may be discrepancies between sequencing results obtained by Addgene and the depositor sequence. If an Addgene verified sequence is not available, please contact before placing your order to request that our lab fully sequence the plasmid.
How to cite: pAc5.1B-EGFP-DmGW182-12xmut_1-539_O was a gift from Elisa Izaurralde (Addgene plasmid # 147067 ; http://n2t.net/addgene:147067 ; RRID:Addgene_147067)
