[The description below was written by a language model from this plasmid's Addgene catalogue record and pLannotate feature annotations shown in this document.]
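Description:
pAc5.1B-EGFP-DmGW182-12xmut_1-539_O is an insect-cell expression plasmid of about 7.7 kb. The catalogue lists the backbone as unknown, although the name and the annotated parts point to a pAc5.1-type vector. It is propagated in E. coli through a ColE1/pUC-family origin and selected with ampicillin via the β-lactamase gene and its native bla promoter. The record lists it as low copy, whereas the annotation describes the origin as a high-copy type; the record does not resolve this difference. A partial tetracycline resistance gene and a small piece of SV40 large T antigen also appear in the feature table. These look like non-functional backbone remnants rather than working markers. No selection marker for insect cells is annotated, which fits use by transient transfection.

The expression cassette is driven by the Drosophila melanogaster actin 5C promoter, a strong constitutive promoter commonly used in cultured fly cells. Downstream lies EGFP, followed by a fragment of the Drosophila gw gene (GW182), so the protein is expected to carry an N-terminal EGFP fusion. The name indicates that the fragment covers residues 1–539 and carries twelve mutations ("12xmut"), but the record does not say which positions are altered or what they are meant to disrupt. Depositor comments reference the variant A transcript as the source sequence. A V5 epitope tag is annotated just after the insert; whether it is read in frame with the fusion cannot be determined from the table. An SV40 polyadenylation signal is annotated downstream. The stated purpose is simply insect expression of this mutant GW182 fragment, with EGFP allowing fluorescence detection or tag-based capture. The depositor sequence may be theoretical rather than fully verified.
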