Features (pLannotate 1.2.2; 10 found; start..end, strand, type, name):
     11..2523    +  promoter       Ac5 promoter: Drosophila melanogaster actin 5C promoter
   2543..3259    +  CDS            EGFP: EGFP is a basic (constitutively fluorescent) green fluorescent protein published in 1996, derived from Aequorea victoria. It is reported to be a rapidly-maturing weak dimer with moderate acid sensitivity.
   3302..4918    +  CDS            gw (fragment): GAWKY_DROME - Also known as GW182 From Drosophila melanogaster (Fruit fly).
   4944..4985    +  CDS            V5 tag: epitope tag from simian virus 5
   5085..5219    -  polyA_signal   SV40 poly(A) signal: SV40 polyadenylation signal
   5242..5326    -  CDS            large T antigen (fragment): large T antigen from SV40 (simian virus 40)
   5327..5797    +  CDS            TcR (fragment): tetracycline efflux protein; tet; confers resistance to tetracycline
   5841..6429    -  rep_origin     ori: high-copy-number ColE1/pMB1/pBR322/pUC origin of replication
   6600..7460    -  CDS            AmpR: β-lactamase; bla; confers resistance to ampicillin, carbenicillin, and related antibiotics
   7461..7565    -  promoter       AmpR promoter: bla
>Addgene plasmid #147067 | pAc5.1B-EGFP-DmGW182-12xmut_1-539_O | depositor full sequence | sequence record 289514 | Full Sequence
TAAAAAAAATCATGAATGGCATCAACTCTGAATCAAATCTTTGCAGATGCACCTACTTCTCATTTCCACT
GTCACATCATTTTTCCAGATCTCGCTGCCTGTTATGTGGCCCACAAACCAAGACACGTTTTATGGCCATT
AAAGCTGGCTGATCGTCGCCAAACACCAAATACATATCAATATGTACATTCGAGAAAGAAGCGATCAAAG
AAGCGTCTTCGGGCGAGTAGGAGAATGCGGAGGAGAAGGAGAACGAGCTGATCTAGTATCTCTCCACAAT
CCAATGCCAACTGACCAACTGGCCATATTCGGAGCAATTTGAAGCCAATTTCCATCGCCTGGCGATCGCT
CCATTCTTGGCTATATGTTTTTCACCGTTCCCGGGGCCATTTTCAAAGACTCGTCGGTAAGATAAGATTG
TGTCACTCGCTGTCTCTCTTCATTTGTCGAAGAATGCTGAGGAATTTCGCGATGACGTCGGCGAGTATTT
TGAAGAATGAGAATAATTTGTATTTATACGAAAATCAGTTAGTGGAATTTTCTACAAAAACATGTTATCT
ATAGATAATTTTGTTGCAAAATATGTTGACTATGACAAAGATTGTATGTATATACCTTTAATGTATTCTC
ATTTTCTTATGTATTTATAATGGCAATGATGATACTGATGATATTTTAAGATGATGCCAGACCACAGGCT
GATTTCTGCGTCTTTTGCCGAACGCAGTGCATGTGCGGTTGTTGTTTTTTGGAATAGTTTCAATTTTCGG
ACTGTCCGCTTTGATTTCAGTTTCTTGGCTTATTCAAAAAGCAAAGTAAAGCCAAAAAAGCGAGATGGCA
ATACCAAATGCGGCAAAACGGTAGTGGAAGGAAAGGGGTGCGGGGCAGCGGAAGGAAGGGTGGGGCGGGG
CGTGGCGGGGTCTGTGGCTGGGCGCGACGTCACCGACGTTGGAGCCACTCCTTTGACCATGTGTGCGTGT
GTGTATTATTCGTGTCTCGCCACTCGCCGGTTGTTTTTTTCTTTTTATCTCGCTCTCTCTAGCGCCATCT
CGTACGCATGCTCAACGCACCGCATGTTGCCGTGTCCTTTATGCGTCATTTTGGCTCGAAATAGGCAATT
ATTTAAACAAAGATTAGTCAACGAAAACGCTAAAATAAATAAGTCTACAATATGGTTACTTATTGCCATG
TGTGTGCAGCCAACGATAGCAACAAAAGCAACAACACAGTGGCTTTCCCTCTTTCACTTTTTGTTTGCAA
GCGCGTGCGAGCAAGACGGCACGACCGGCAAACGCAATTACGCTGACAAAGAGCAGACGAAGTTTTGGCC
GAAAAACATCAAGGCGCCTGATACGAATGCATTTGCAATAACAATTGCGATATTTAATATTGTTTATGAA
GCTGTTTGACTTCAAAACACACAAAAAAAAAAATAAAACAAATTATTTGAAAGAGAATTAGGAATCGGAC
AGCTTATCGTTACGGGCTAACAGCACACCGAGACGAAATAGCTTACCTGACGTCACAGCCTCTGGAAGAA
CTGCCGCCAAGCAGAGAGAGAGAGAAAAAGAGGGAGAGCAGCTTAGACCGCATGTGCTTGTGTGTGAGGC
GTCTCTCTCTTCGTCTCCTGTTTGCGCAAACGCATAGACTGCACTGAGAAAATCGATTACCTATTTTTTA
TGAATGAATATTTGCACTATTACTATTCAAAACTATTAAGATAGCAATCACATTCAATAGCCAAATACTA
TACCACCTGAGCGATGCAACGAAATGATCAATTTGAGCAAAAATGCTGCATATTTAGGACGGCATCATTA
TAGAAATGCTTCTTGCTGTGTACTTTTCTCTCGTCTGGCAGCTGTTTCGCCGTTATTGTTAAAACCGGCT
TAAGTTAGGTGTGTTTTCTACGACTAGTGATGCCCCTACTAGAAGATGTGTGTTGCACAAATGTCCCTGA
ATAACCAATTTGAAGTGCAGATAGCAGTAAACGTAAGCTAATATGAATATTATTTAACTGTAATGTTTTA
ATATCGCTGGACATTACTAATAAACCCACTATAAACACATGTACATATGTATGTTTTGGCATACAATGAG
TAGTTGGGGAAAAAATGTGTAAAAGCACCGTGACCATCACAGCATAAAGATAACCAGCTGAAGTATCGAA
TATGAGTAACCCCCAAATTGAATCACATGCCGCAACTGATAGGACCCATGGAAGTACACTCTTCATGGCG
ATATACAAGACACACACAAGCACGAACACCCAGTTGCGGAGGAAATTCTCCGTAAATGAAAACCCAATCG
GCGAACAATTCATACCCATATATGGTAAAAGTTTTGAACGCGACTTGAGAGCGGAGAGCATTGCGGCTGA
TAAGGTTTTAGCGCTAAGCGGGCTTTATAAAACGGGCTGCGGGACCAGTTTTCATATCACTACCGTTTGA
GTTCTTGTGCTGTGTGGATACTCCTCCCGACACAAAGCCGCTCCATCAGCCAGCAGTCGTCTAATCCAGA
GACCCCGGATCGGGGTACCAACATGGTGAGCAAGGGCGAGGAGCTGTTCACCGGGGTGGTGCCCATCCTG
GTCGAGCTGGACGGCGACGTAAACGGCCACAAGTTCAGCGTGTCCGGCGAGGGCGAGGGCGATGCCACCT
ACGGCAAGCTGACCCTGAAGTTCATCTGCACCACCGGCAAGCTGCCCGTGCCCTGGCCCACCCTCGTGAC
CACCCTGACCTACGGCGTGCAGTGCTTCAGCCGCTACCCCGACCACATGAAGCAGCACGACTTCTTCAAG
TCCGCCATGCCCGAAGGCTACGTCCAGGAGCGCACCATCTTCTTCAAGGACGACGGCAACTACAAGACCC
GCGCCGAGGTGAAGTTCGAGGGCGACACCCTGGTGAACCGCATCGAGCTGAAGGGCATCGACTTCAAGGA
GGACGGCAACATCCTGGGGCACAAGCTGGAGTACAACTACAACAGCCACAACGTCTATATCATGGCCGAC
AAGCAGAAGAACGGCATCAAGGTGAACTTCAAGATCCGCCACAACATCGAGGACGGCAGCGTGCAGCTCG
CCGACCACTACCAGCAGAACACCCCCATCGGCGACGGCCCCGTGCTGCTGCCCGACAACCACTACCTGAG
CACCCAGTCCGCCCTGAGCAAAGACCCCAACGAGAAGCGCGATCACATGGTCCTGCTGGAGTTCGTGACC
GCCGCCGGGATCACTCTCGGCATGGACGAGCTGTACAAGCCAAGCTTGAATTCTGCAGATATCCAGCACA
GTGGCGGCCGCATGCGTGAAGCCCTTTTTTCCCAAGATGCCGCGGCCTGTCAGCATGTTAACCAGGATAC
TAATTGGGAAGTTCCCAGTTCGCCAGAACCAGCCAATAAGGATGCACCCGGTCCACCAATGTGGAAGCCA
AGCATTAACAATGGTACTGATCTTTGGGAGTCCAATTTGAGAAACGGAGGTCAGCCGGCCGCACAGCAAG
TTCCAAAGCCGTCGGCGGCTCATACACCATCCTCTAACTTAGGTGGAACAGCAGCTGAGGACGACGATGG
CGCCGATAGTAGTAGTGTGTGGACTGGAGGAGCTGTTAGCAACGCGGGATCCGGAGCTGCAGTGGGAGTA
AACCAAGCCGGAGTTAATGTCGGTCCAGGCGGTGTTGTTTCGTCTGGCGGACCTCAGGCGGCACAAGGTG
TCGTTGGCGTCGGACTTGGATCAACTGGAGGTAACGGGTCAAGCAATATAACTGGATCGTCTGGAGTCGC
AACAGGTAGTAGCGGAAACTCCAGCAACGCTGGTAACGCTGCGGCAGACCCTCGTGAAATACGCCCTTTG
GGAGTTGGTGGCTCCATGGATATTCGAAATGTTGAACATCGCGGCGGTAACGGTTCTGGAGCAACTTCGA
GCGATCCACGAGACATTCGCATGATCGATCCGCGTGACCCTATTCGAGGAGATCCCCGTGGAATATCTGG
TCGTCTTAATGGGACCTCTGAAATGGCCGCTCATCATCCACAAATGTCCCATAACCAGTTGCAAGGTATC
AACAAAATGGTTGGTCAAAGTGTAGCAACTGCCAGCACCAGTGTCGGAACATCTGGCTCGGGCATCGGTC
CTGGAGGTCCCGGTCCTAGTACAGTATCAGGCAATATCCCAACACAGGCGGCGCCTGCTCAACCGGTAAG
CGTTGGTGTAAGTGGTCCCAAAGACATGTCAAAACAGATAAGTGCAGCGGAGGAACCATCACCACCGCCT
CAGCGTCGCAGTATTCCTAACTACGATGATGGTACATCGTTGGCGGCTCAGCAAACTCGTGTTCCCGCTG
CAAGCGGTCACTGGAAAGACATGACTGATTCGATAGGTCGTAGTAGTCATCTCATGCGTGGCCAAAGCCA
AACGGGAGGTATAGGAATAGCCGGCGTTGGAAATAGCAATGTTCCAGTGGGAGCCAATCCAAGTAATCCT
ATAAGCAGTGTAGTTGGACCTCAAGCCCGGATTCCATCTGTGGGCGGCGTACAACACAAACCAGACGGCG
GCGCTATGTGGGTGCATTCCGGCAATGTAGGTGGCAGAAATAATGTTGCTGCTGTTACTACTGCAGCGGA
TGACACTCATAGCGTTAATGTCGGCGCTCCCAGCAGTGGCAGTGTATCCAGCAACAATTGGGTTGATGAC
AAGTCCAACTCAACCTTGGCACAAAACTCTTGGAGCGACCCGGCCCCTGTTGGAGTTAGTGCCGCGAATA
AGCAAAGCAAACCGCCAAGCAATAGTGCTTCATCAGCTGCGAGCACTGCTGCGGGCGTGGTGGATGGGGT
TGATCTAGGATCTGAGTGGAACACGCACGGGGGGATTATTGGAAAATCTCAGCAACAACAAAAACTAGCG
GGACTTAACGTGGGAATGTAATCTAGAGGGCCCGCGGTTCGAAGGTAAGCCTATCCCTAACCCTCTCCTC
GGTCTCGATTCTACGCGTACCGGTCATCATCACCATCACCATTGAGTTTAAACCCGCTGATCAGCCTCGA
CTGTGCCTTCTAAGGCCTGAGCTCGCTGATCAGCCTCGATCGAGGATCCAGACATGATAAGATACATTGA
TGAGTTTGGACAAACCACAACTAGAATGCAGTGAAAAAAATGCTTTATTTGTGAAATTTGTGATGCTATT
GCTTTATTTGTAACCATTATAAGCTGCAATAAACAAGTTAACAACAACAATTGCATTCATTTTATGTTTC
AGGTTCAGGGGGAGGTGTGGGAGGTTTTTTAAAGCAAGTAAAACCTCTACAAATGTGGTATGGCTGATTA
TGATCAGTCGACCGATGCCCTTGAGAGCCTTCAACCCAGTCAGCTCCTTCCGGTGGGCGCGGGGCATGAC
TATCGTCGCCGCACTTATGACTGTCTTCTTTATCATGCAACTCGTAGGACAGGTGCCGGCAGCGCTCTGG
GTCATTTTCGGCGAGGACCGCTTTCGCTGGAGCGCGACGATGATCGGCCTGTCGCTTGCGGTATTCGGAA
TCTTGCACGCCCTCGCTCAAGCCTTCGTCACTGGTCCCGCCACCAAACGTTTCGGCGAGAAGCAGGCCAT
TATCGCCGGCATGGCGGCCGACGCGCTGGGCTACGTCTTGCTGGCGTTCGCGACGCGAGGCTGGATGGCC
TTCCCCATTATGATTCTTCTCGCTTCCGGCGGCATCGGGATGCCCGCGTTGCAGGCCATGCTGTCCAGGC
AGGTAGATGACGACCATCAGGGACAGCTTCAAGGATCGCTCGCGGCTCTTACCAGCCAGCAAAAGGCCAG
GAACCGTAAAAAGGCCGCGTTGCTGGCGTTTTTCCATAGGCTCCGCCCCCCTGACGAGCATCACAAAAAT
CGACGCTCAAGTCAGAGGTGGCGAAACCCGACAGGACTATAAAGATACCAGGCGTTTCCCCCTGGAAGCT
CCCTCGTGCGCTCTCCTGTTCCGACCCTGCCGCTTACCGGATACCTGTCCGCCTTTCTCCCTTCGGGAAG
CGTGGCGCTTTCTCAATGCTCACGCTGTAGGTATCTCAGTTCGGTGTAGGTCGTTCGCTCCAAGCTGGGC
TGTGTGCACGAACCCCCCGTTCAGCCCGACCGCTGCGCCTTATCCGGTAACTATCGTCTTGAGTCCAACC
CGGTAAGACACGACTTATCGCCACTGGCAGCAGCCACTGGTAACAGGATTAGCAGAGCGAGGTATGTAGG
CGGTGCTACAGAGTTCTTGAAGTGGTGGCCTAACTACGGCTACACTAGAAGGACAGTATTTGGTATCTGC
GCTCTGCTGAAGCCAGTTACCTTCGGAAAAAGAGTTGGTAGCTCTTGATCCGGCAAACAAACCACCGCTG
GTAGCGGTGGTTTTTTTGTTTGCAAGCAGCAGATTACGCGCAGAAAAAAAGGATCTCAAGAAGATCCTTT
GATCTTTTCTACGGGGTCTGACGCTCAGTGGAACGAAAACTCACGTTAAGGGATTTTGGTCATGAGATTA
TCAAAAAGGATCTTCACCTAGATCCTTTTAAATTAAAAATGAAGTTTTAAATCAATCTAAAGTATATATG
AGTAAACTTGGTCTGACAGTTACCAATGCTTAATCAGTGAGGCACCTATCTCAGCGATCTGTCTATTTCG
TTCATCCATAGTTGCCTGACTCCCCGTCGTGTAGATAACTACGATACGGGAGGGCTTACCATCTGGCCCC
AGTGCTGCAATGATACCGCGAGACCCACGCTCACCGGCTCCAGATTTATCAGCAATAAACCAGCCAGCCG
GAAGGGCCGAGCGCAGAAGTGGTCCTGCAACTTTATCCGCCTCCATCCAGTCTATTAATTGTTGCCGGGA
AGCTAGAGTAAGTAGTTCGCCAGTTAATAGTTTGCGCAACGTTGTTGCCATTGCTGCAGGCATCGTGGTG
TCACGCTCGTCGTTTGGTATGGCTTCATTCAGCTCCGGTTCCCAACGATCAAGGCGAGTTACATGATCCC
CCATGTTGTGCAAAAAAGCGGTTAGCTCCTTCGGTCCTCCGATCGTTGTCAGAAGTAAGTTGGCCGCAGT
GTTATCACTCATGGTTATGGCAGCACTGCATAATTCTCTTACTGTCATGCCATCCGTAAGATGCTTTTCT
GTGACTGGTGAGTACTCAACCAAGTCATTCTGAGAATAGTGTATGCGGCGACCGAGTTGCTCTTGCCCGG
CGTCAACACGGGATAATACCGCGCCACATAGCAGAACTTTAAAAGTGCTCATCATTGGAAAACGTTCTTC
GGGGCGAAAACTCTCAAGGATCTTACCGCTGTTGAGATCCAGTTCGATGTAACCCACTCGTGCACCCAAC
TGATCTTCAGCATCTTTTACTTTCACCAGCGTTTCTGGGTGAGCAAAAACAGGAAGGCAAAATGCCGCAA
AAAAGGGAATAAGGGCGACACGGAAATGTTGAATACTCATACTCTTCCTTTTTCAATATTATTGAAGCAT
TTATCAGGGTTATTGTCTCATGAGCGGATACATATTTGAATGTATTTAGAAAAATAAACAAATAGGGGTT
CCGCGCACATTTCCCCGAAAAGTGCCACCTGACGTCTAAGAAACCATTATTATCATGACATTAACCTATA
AAAATAGGCGTATCACGAGGCCCTTTCGTCTTCAAGGAATTAATTCTATATTCTAAAAACACAAATGATA
CTTC
